Addgene plasmid #132596: phNFL-P440L
Purpose: Expresses human NFL containing the Charcot-Marie-Tooth disease type 2E P440L mutation
Depositing lab: Anthony Brown. Depositing organization: Ohio State University. Publication: Charcot-Marie-Tooth disease Type 2E/1F mutant neurofilament proteins assemble into neurofilaments. Stone EJ, Uchida A, Brown A. Cytoskeleton (Hoboken). 2019 Jul;76(7-8):423-439. doi: 10.1002/cm.21566. Epub 2019 Nov 6. PubMed 31574566.
Backbone
  Vector backbone: pEGFP-C1 with EGFP sequence removed
  Backbone manufacturer: Clontech
  Backbone size w/o insert (bp): 4001
  Modifications to backbone: Obtained by site-directed mutagenesis of the phNFL plasmid.
  Vector type: Mammalian Expression
  Selectable markers: Neomycin (select with G418)
Growth in bacteria
  Bacterial resistance: Kanamycin, 50 μg/mL
  Growth temperature: 37°C
  Growth strain: DH5alpha
  Copy number: High Copy
Gene/Insert
  Gene/Insert name: NEFL (alt name: neurofilament protein L)
  Species: H. sapiens (human)
  Insert size (bp): 2062
  Mutation: 1319C>T; Pro440Leu
  Entrez Gene: NEFL (a.k.a. CMT1F, CMT2E, CMTDIG, NF-L, NF68, NFL, PPP1R110)
  Promoter: CMV
  Cloning method: Restriction Enzyme; 5′ cloning site BamHI (not destroyed); 3′ cloning site BamHI (not destroyed)
  Sequencing primers: 5′ CMV Forward; 3′ SV40pA-R
Terms and licenses: Academic/Nonprofit Terms; Industry Terms: Not Available to Industry
How to cite: phNFL-P440L was a gift from Anthony Brown (Addgene plasmid # 132596 ; http://n2t.net/addgene:132596 ; RRID:Addgene_132596)
