[The description below was written by a language model from this plasmid's Addgene catalogue record and pLannotate feature annotations shown in this document.]
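Description:
phNFL-P440L is a mammalian expression plasmid built on the Clontech pEGFP-C1 backbone from which the EGFP coding sequence has been removed, so the encoded protein is expressed untagged rather than as a fluorescent fusion. It carries a roughly 2.1 kb human NEFL (neurofilament light polypeptide) insert cloned between BamHI sites, and was generated by site-directed mutagenesis of the parental phNFL plasmid to introduce a 1319C>T change, giving the Pro440Leu substitution associated with Charcot-Marie-Tooth disease type 2E. Transcription is driven by the human cytomegalovirus immediate-early enhancer and promoter, and transcripts are terminated by the SV40 polyadenylation signal downstream of the insert. The automated annotation labels the NEFL coding sequence as a fragment covering only part of the insert. The rest of the insert is not annotated, and short matches such as the SV40 large T antigen, ble and bGH poly(A) fragments look like backbone remnants or incidental hits, not working parts.

The plasmid replicates at high copy in E. coli from a ColE1/pUC-type origin and also contains an f1 phage origin. A single NeoR/KanR (Tn5 aminoglycoside phosphotransferase) gene provides dual selection. A bacterial bla-type promoter drives it for kanamycin resistance in bacteria, while the SV40 enhancer/early promoter, paired with the HSV TK polyadenylation signal, drives it for G418 selection in mammalian cells. The construct is intended for expressing the disease-linked NFL mutant in cultured mammalian cells, and the associated work examined whether Charcot-Marie-Tooth mutant neurofilament proteins can still assemble into neurofilaments.
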