Features (pLannotate 1.2.2; 15 found; start..end, strand, type, name):
     75..378     +  enhancer       CMV enhancer: human cytomegalovirus immediate early enhancer
    379..582     +  promoter       CMV promoter: human cytomegalovirus (CMV) immediate early promoter
    623..679     +  misc_feature   MCS: multiple cloning site
    800..2164    +  CDS            NEFL (fragment): NFL_HUMAN - Also known as NF68, NFL. Experimental evidence at protein level: Swiss-Prot protein existence level 1. Neurofilaments usually contain three intermediate filament proteins: NEFL, NEFM, and NEFH which are involved in the maintenance of neuronal caliber. May additionally cooperate with the neuronal intermediate filament proteins PRPH and INA to form neuronal filamentous networks (By similarity). From Homo sapiens (Human).
   2706..2741    -  misc_feature   MCS (fragment): pUC18/19 multiple cloning site
   2758..2842    +  CDS            large T antigen (fragment): large T antigen from SV40 (simian virus 40)
   2865..2986    +  polyA_signal   SV40 poly(A) signal: SV40 polyadenylation signal
   3020..3448    -  rep_origin     f1 ori (sequence partly withheld): f1 bacteriophage origin of replication; arrow indicates direction of (+) strand synthesis
   3475..3579    +  promoter       AmpR promoter: bla
   3581..3938    +  promoter       SV40 promoter: SV40 enhancer and early promoter
   3973..4767    +  CDS            NeoR/KanR: aminoglycoside phosphotransferase from Tn5; aph(3')-II (or nptII); confers resistance to neomycin, kanamycin, and G418 (Geneticin®)
   4788..4940    +  CDS            ble (fragment): BLE_KLEPN - Experimental evidence at protein level: Swiss-Prot protein existence level 1. Binding protein with a strong affinity to the bleomycin family of antibiotics. Binds to CL990; an antimitotic-antibiotic compound. From Klebsiella pneumoniae.
   4999..5046    +  polyA_signal   HSV TK poly(A) signal: herpes simplex virus thymidine kinase polyadenylation signal (Cole and Stacy, 1985)
   5137..5153    -  polyA_signal   bGH poly(A) signal (fragment): bovine growth hormone polyadenylation signal
   5375..5963    +  rep_origin     ori: high-copy-number ColE1/pMB1/pBR322/pUC origin of replication
>Addgene plasmid #132596 | phNFL-P440L | addgene full sequence | sequence record 260966 | Addgene NGS Result
TTACCGCCATGCATTAGTTATTAATAGTAATCAATTACGGGGTCATTAGTTCATAGCCCATATATGGAGT
TCCGCGTTACATAACTTACGGTAAATGGCCCGCCTGGCTGACCGCCCAACGACCCCCGCCCATTGACGTC
AATAATGACGTATGTTCCCATAGTAACGCCAATAGGGACTTTCCATTGACGTCAATGGGTGGAGTATTTA
CGGTAAACTGCCCACTTGGCAGTACATCAAGTGTATCATATGCCAAGTACGCCCCCTATTGACGTCAATG
ACGGTAAATGGCCCGCCTGGCATTATGCCCAGTACATGACCTTATGGGACTTTCCTACTTGGCAGTACAT
CTACGTATTAGTCATCGCTATTACCATGGTGATGCGGTTTTGGCAGTACATCAATGGGCGTGGATAGCGG
TTTGACTCACGGGGATTTCCAAGTCTCCACCCCATTGACGTCAATGGGAGTTTGTTTTGGCACCAAAATC
AACGGGACTTTCCAAAATGTCGTAACAACTCCGCCCCATTGACGCAAATGGGCGGTAGGCGTGTACGGTG
GGAGGTCTATATAAGCAGAGCTGGTTTAGTGAACCGTCAGATCCGCTAGCGCTACCGGACTCAGATCTCG
AGCTCAAGCTTCGAATTCTGCAGTCGACGGTACCGCGGGCCCGGGATCCGGGTGGCAGAACGGCGCCGAG
CCGCACACAGCCATCCATCCTCCCCCTTCCCTCTCTCCCCTGTCCTCTCTCTCCGGGCTCCCACCGCCGC
CGCGGGCCGGGGAGCCACCGGCCGCCACCATGAGTTCCTTCAGCTACGAGCCGTACTACTCGACCTCCTA
CAAGCGGCGCTACGTGGAGACGCCCCGGGTGCACATCTCCAGCGTGCGCAGCGGCTACAGCACCGCACGC
TCAGCTTACTCCAGCTACTCGGCGCCGGTGTCTTCCTCGCTGTCCGTGCGCCGCAGCTACTCCTCCAGCT
CTGGATCGTTGATGCCCAGTCTGGAGAACCTCGACCTGAGCCAGGTAGCCGCCATCAGCAACGACCTCAA
GTCCATCCGCACGCAGGAGAAGGCGCAGCTCCAGGACCTCAATGACCGCTTCGCCAGCTTCATCGAGCGC
GTGCACGAGCTGGAGCAGCAGAACAAGGTCCTGGAAGCCGAGCTGCTGGTGCTGCGCCAGAAGCACTCCG
AGCCATCCCGCTTCCGGGCGCTGTACGAGCAGGAGATCCGCGACCTGCGCCTGGCGGCGGAAGATGCCAC
CAACGAGAAGCAGGCGCTCCAGGGCGAGCGCGAAGGGCTGGAGGAGACCCTGCGCAACCTGCAGGCGCGC
TATGAAGAGGAGGTGCTGAGCCGCGAGGACGCCGAGGGCCGGCTGATGGAAGCGCGCAAAGGCGCCGACG
AGGCGGCGCTCGCTCGCGCCGAGCTCGAGAAGCGCATCGACAGCTTGATGGACGAAATCTCTTTTCTGAA
GAAAGTGCACGAAGAGGAGATCGCCGAACTGCAGGCGCAGATCCAGTACGCGCAGATCTCCGTGGAGATG
GACGTGACCAAGCCCGACCTTTCCGCCGCGCTCAAGGACATCCGCGCGCAGTACGAGAAGCTGGCCGCCA
AGAACATGCAGAACGCTGAGGAATGGTTCAAGAGCCGCTTCACCGTGCTGACCGAGAGCGCCGCCAAGAA
CACCGACGCCGTGCGCGCCGCCAAGGACGAGGTGTCCGAGAGCCGTCGTCTGCTCAAGGCCAAGACCCTG
GAAATCGAAGCATGCCGGGGCATGAATGAAGCGCTGGAGAAGCAGCTGCAGGAGCTGGAGGACAAGCAGA
ACGCCGACATCAGCGCTATGCAGGACACGATCAACAAATTAGAAAATGAATTGAGGACCACAAAGAGTGA
AATGGCACGATACCTAAAAGAATACCAAGACCTCCTCAACGTGAAGATGGCTTTGGATATTGAGATTGCA
GCTTACAGGAAACTCTTGGAAGGCGAGGAGACCCGACTCAGTTTCACCAGCGTGGGAAGCATAACCAGTG
GCTACTCCCAGAGCTCCCAGGTCTTTGGCCGATCTGCCTACGGCGGTTTACAGACCAGCTCCTATCTGAT
GTCCACCCGCTCCTTCCTGTCCTACTACACCAGCCATGTCCAAGAGGAGCAGATCGAAGTGGAGGAAACC
ATTGAGGCTGCCAAGGCTGAGGAAGCCAAGGATGAGCCCCCCTCTGAAGGAGAAGCCGAGGAGGAGGAGA
AGGACAAGGAAGAGGCCGAGGAAGAGGAGGCAGCTGAAGAGGAAGAAGCTGCCAAGGAAGAGTCTGAAGA
AGCAAAAGAAGAAGAAGAAGGAGGTGAAGGTGAAGAAGGAGAGGAAACCAAAGAAGCTGAAGAGGAGGAG
AAGAAAGTTGAAGGTGCTGGGGAGGAACAAGCAGCTAAGAAGAAAGATTGAACCCCCATTTCCTTAATTA
TTTCAGGAATAATTCTCCCGAAATCAGGTCAACCCCATCACCAACCAACCAACCAGTTGAGTTCCAGATT
CTATGTGAATTAAAAAGTCAATATATGTATAATTCTGAGATGACTTAGGTTGGACATTCAATGTTGTGCT
ATGAATTTCCTCTTTATGCAGAGTATCTGTTTGCTTGCAGAGTGGCTTTCTGGCTTGCTGCCAGCCTGTG
CATGGTCCACAAGCCGAATTCAGATCTGGTACCACGCGTATCGATAAGCTTGCATGCCTGCAGGTCGACT
CTAGAGGATCCACCGGATCTAGATAACTGATCATAATCAGCCATACCACATTTGTAGAGGTTTTACTTGC
TTTAAAAAACCTCCCACACCTCCCCCTGAACCTGAAACATAAAATGAATGCAATTGTTGTTGTTAACTTG
TTTATTGCAGCTTATAATGGTTACAAATAAAGCAATAGCATCACAAATTTCACAAATAAAGCATTTTTTT
CACTGCATTCTAGTTGTGGTTTGTCCAAACTCATCAATGTATCTTAACGCGTAAATTGTAAGCGTTAATA
TTTTGTTAAAATTCGCGTTAAATTTTTGTTAAATCAGCTCATTTTTTAACCAATAGGCCGAAATCGGCAA
AATCCCTTATAAATCAAAAGAATAGACCGAGATAGGGT
[37 nt withheld, positions 3119-3155]
AAAGAACGTGGACTCCAACGTCAAAGG
[49 nt withheld, positions 3183-3231]
T
[91 nt withheld, positions 3233-3323]
G
[124 nt withheld, positions 3325-3448]
CAGGTGGCACTTTTCGGGGAAATGTGCGCGGAACCCCTATTTGTTTATTTTTCTAAATACATTCAAATAT
GTATCCGCTCATGAGACAATAACCCTGATAAATGCTTCAATAATATTGAAAAAGGAAGAGTCCTGAGGCG
GAAAGAACCAGCTGTGGAATGTGTGTCAGTTAGGGTGTGGAAAGTCCCCAGGCTCCCCAGCAGGCAGAAG
TATGCAAAGCATGCATCTCAATTAGTCAGCAACCAGGTGTGGAAAGTCCCCAGGCTCCCCAGCAGGCAGA
AGTATGCAAAGCATGCATCTCAATTAGTCAGCAACCATAGTCCCGCCCCTAACTCCGCCCATCCCGCCCC
TAACTCCGCCCAGTTCCGCCCATTCTCCGCCCCATGGCTGACTAATTTTTTTTATTTATGCAGAGGCCGA
GGCCGCCTCGGCCTCTGAGCTATTCCAGAAGTAGTGAGGAGGCTTTTTTGGAGGCCTAGGCTTTTGCAAA
GATCGATCAAGAGACAGGATGAGGATCGTTTCGCATGATTGAACAAGATGGATTGCACGCAGGTTCTCCG
GCCGCTTGGGTGGAGAGGCTATTCGGCTATGACTGGGCACAACAGACAATCGGCTGCTCTGATGCCGCCG
TGTTCCGGCTGTCAGCGCAGGGGCGCCCGGTTCTTTTTGTCAAGACCGACCTGTCCGGTGCCCTGAATGA
ACTGCAAGACGAGGCAGCGCGGCTATCGTGGCTGGCCACGACGGGCGTTCCTTGCGCAGCTGTGCTCGAC
GTTGTCACTGAAGCGGGAAGGGACTGGCTGCTATTGGGCGAAGTGCCGGGGCAGGATCTCCTGTCATCTC
ACCTTGCTCCTGCCGAGAAAGTATCCATCATGGCTGATGCAATGCGGCGGCTGCATACGCTTGATCCGGC
TACCTGCCCATTCGACCACCAAGCGAAACATCGCATCGAGCGAGCACGTACTCGGATGGAAGCCGGTCTT
GTCGATCAGGATGATCTGGACGAAGAGCATCAGGGGCTCGCGCCAGCCGAACTGTTCGCCAGGCTCAAGG
CGAGCATGCCCGACGGCGAGGATCTCGTCGTGACCCATGGCGATGCCTGCTTGCCGAATATCATGGTGGA
AAATGGCCGCTTTTCTGGATTCATCGACTGTGGCCGGCTGGGTGTGGCGGACCGCTATCAGGACATAGCG
TTGGCTACCCGTGATATTGCTGAAGAGCTTGGCGGCGAATGGGCTGACCGCTTCCTCGTGCTTTACGGTA
TCGCCGCTCCCGATTCGCAGCGCATCGCCTTCTATCGCCTTCTTGACGAGTTCTTCTGAGCGGGACTCTG
GGGTTCGAAATGACCGACCAAGCGACGCCCAACCTGCCATCACGAGATTTCGATTCCACCGCCGCCTTCT
ATGAAAGGTTGGGCTTCGGAATCGTTTTCCGGGACGCCGGCTGGATGATCCTCCAGCGCGGGGATCTCAT
GCTGGAGTTCTTCGCCCACCCTAGGGGGAGGCTAACTGAAACACGGAAGGAGACAATACCGGAAGGAACC
CGCGCTATGACGGCAATAAAAAGACAGAATAAAACGCACGGTGTTGGGTCGTTTGTTCATAAACGCGGGG
TTCGGTCCCAGGGCTGGCACTCTGTCGATACCCCACCGAGACCCCATTGGGGCCAATACGCCCGCGTTTC
TTCCTTTTCCCCACCCCACCCCCCAAGTTCGGGTGAAGGCCCAGGGCTCGCAGCCAACGTCGGGGCGGCA
GGCCCTGCCATAGCCTCAGGTTACTCATATATACTTTAGATTGATTTAAAACTTCATTTTTAATTTAAAA
GGATCTAGGTGAAGATCCTTTTTGATAATCTCATGACCAAAATCCCTTAACGTGAGTTTTCGTTCCACTG
AGCGTCAGACCCCGTAGAAAAGATCAAAGGATCTTCTTGAGATCCTTTTTTTCTGCGCGTAATCTGCTGC
TTGCAAACAAAAAAACCACCGCTACCAGCGGTGGTTTGTTTGCCGGATCAAGAGCTACCAACTCTTTTTC
CGAAGGTAACTGGCTTCAGCAGAGCGCAGATACCAAATACTGTTCTTCTAGTGTAGCCGTAGTTAGGCCA
CCACTTCAAGAACTCTGTAGCACCGCCTACATACCTCGCTCTGCTAATCCTGTTACCAGTGGCTGCTGCC
AGTGGCGATAAGTCGTGTCTTACCGGGTTGGACTCAAGACGATAGTTACCGGATAAGGCGCAGCGGTCGG
GCTGAACGGGGGGTTCGTGCACACAGCCCAGCTTGGAGCGAACGACCTACACCGAACTGAGATACCTACA
GCGTGAGCTATGAGAAAGCGCCACGCTTCCCGAAGGGAGAAAGGCGGACAGGTATCCGGTAAGCGGCAGG
GTCGGAACAGGAGAGCGCACGAGGGAGCTTCCAGGGGGAAACGCCTGGTATCTTTATAGTCCTGTCGGGT
TTCGCCACCTCTGACTTGAGCGTCGATTTTTGTGATGCTCGTCAGGGGGGCGGAGCCTATGGAAAAACGC
CAGCAACGCGGCCTTTTTACGGTTCCTGGCCTTTTGCTGGCCTTTTGCTCACATGTTCTTTCCTGCGTTA
TCCCCTGATTCTGTGGATAACCGTA
